>Addgene plasmid #117410 | pLKO.1-puro-U6-LbCas12a-TLR-MCV1-gRNA | addgene full sequence | sequence record 225058 | Addgene NGS Result
ACATAACAAATTGGCTGTGGTATATAAAATTATTCATAATGATAGTAGGAGGCTTGGTAGGTTTAAGAAT
AGTTTTTGCTGTACTTTCTATAGTGAATAGAGTTAGGCAGGGATATTCACCATTATCGTTTCAGACCCAC
CTCCCAACCCCGAGGGGACCCGACAGGCCCGAAGGAATAGAAGAAGAAGGTGGAGAGAGAGACAGAGACA
GATCCATTCGATTAGTGAACGGATCTCGACGGTATCGATCACGAGACTAGCCTCGAGCGGCCGCCCCCTT
CACCGAGGGCCTATTTCCCATGATTCCTTCATATTTGCATATACGATACAAGGCTGTTAGAGAGATAATT
GGAATTAATTTGACTGTAAACACAAAGATATTAGTACAAAATACGTGACGTAGAAAGTAATAATTTCTTG
GGTAGTTTGCAGTTTTAAAATTATGTTTTAAAATGGACTATCATATGCTTACCGTAACTTGAAAGTATTT
CGATTTCTTGGCTTTATATATCTTGTGGAAAGGACGAAACACCTAATTTCTACTAAGTGTAGATGCGAGA
CAAATCACCTGCCTCGTTTTTTTGAATTCTCGACCTCGAGACAAATGGCAGTATTCATCCACAATTTTAA
AAGAAAAGGGGGGATTGGGGGGTACAGTGCAGGGGAAAGAATAGTAGACATAATAGCAACAGACATACAA
ACTAAAGAATTACAAAAACAAATTACAAAAATTCAAAATTTTCGGGTTTATTACAGGGACAGCAGAGATC
CACTTTGGCCGCGGCTCGAGGGGGTTGGGGTTGCGCCTTTTCCAAGGCAGCCCTGGGTTTGCGCAGGGAC
GCGGCTGCTCTGGGCGTGGTTCCGGGAAACGCAGCGGCGCCGACCCTGGGTCTCGCACATTCTTCACGTC
CGTTCGCAGCGTCACCCGGATCTTCGCCGCTACCCTTGTGGGCCCCCCGGCGACGCTTCCTGCTCCGCCC
CTAAGTCGGGAAGGTTCCTTGCGGTTCGCGGCGTGCCGGACGTGACAAACGGAAGCCGCACGTCTCACTA
GTACCCTCGCAGACGGACAGCGCCAGGGAGCAATGGCAGCGCGCCGACCGCGATGGGCTGTGGCCAATAG
CGGCTGCTCAGCAGGGCGCGCCGAGAGCAGCGGCCGGGAAGGGGCGGTGCGGGAGGCGGGGTGTGGGGCG
GTAGTGTGGGCCCTGTTCCTGCCCGCGCGGTGTTCCGCATTCTGCAAGCCTCCGGAGCGCACGTCGGCAG
TCGGCTCCCTCGTTGACCGAATCACCGACCTCTCTCCCCAGGGGGATCCACCGGAGCTTACCATGACCGA
GTACAAGCCCACGGTGCGCCTCGCCACCCGCGACGACGTCCCCAGGGCCGTACGCACCCTCGCCGCCGCG
TTCGCCGACTACCCCGCCACGCGCCACACCGTCGATCCGGACCGCCACATCGAGCGGGTCACCGAGCTGC
AAGAACTCTTCCTCACGCGCGTCGGGCTCGACATCGGCAAGGTGTGGGTCGCGGACGACGGCGCCGCGGT
GGCGGTCTGGACCACGCCGGAGAGCGTCGAAGCGGGGGCGGTGTTCGCCGAGATCGGCCCGCGCATGGCC
GAGTTGAGCGGTTCCCGGCTGGCCGCGCAGCAACAGATGGAAGGCCTCCTGGCGCCGCACCGGCCCAAGG
AGCCCGCGTGGTTCCTGGCCACCGTCGGCGTCTCGCCCGACCACCAGGGCAAGGGTCTGGGCAGCGCCGT
CGTGCTCCCCGGAGTGGAGGCGGCCGAGCGCGCCGGGGTGCCCGCCTTCCTGGAGACCTCCGCGCCCCGC
AACCTCCCCTTCTACGAGCGGCTCGGCTTCACCGTCACCGCCGACGTCGAGGTGCCCGAAGGACCGCGCA
CCTGGTGCATGACCCGCAAGCCCGGTGCCTGACGCCCGCCCCACGACCCGCAGCGCCCGACCGAAAGGAG
CGCACGACCCCATGCATCGGTACCTTTAAGACCAATGACTTACAAGGCAGCTGTAGATCTTAGCCACTTT
TTAAAAGAAAAGGGGGGACTGGAAGGGCTAATTCACTCCCAACGAAGACAAGATCTGCTTTTTGCTTGTA
CTGGGTCTCTCTGGTTAGACCAGATCTGAGCCTGGGAGCTCTCTGGCTAACTAGGGAACCCACTGCTTAA
GCCTCAATAAAGCTTGCCTTGAGTGCTTCAAGTAGTGTGTGCCCGTCTGTTGTGTGACTCTGGTAACTAG
AGATCCCTCAGACCCTTTTAGTCAGTGTGGAAAATCTCTAGCAGTAGTAGTTCATGTCATCTTATTATTC
AGTATTTATAACTTGCAAAGAAATGAATATCAGAGAGTGAGAGGAACTTGTTTATTGCAGCTTATAATGG
TTACAAATAAAGCAATAGCATCACAAATTTCACAAATAAAGCATTTTTTTCACTGCATTCTAGTTGTGGT
TTGTCCAAACTCATCAATGTATCTTATCATGTCTGGCTCTAGCTATCCCGCCCCTAACTCCGCCCATCCC
GCCCCTAACTCCGCCCAGTTCCGCCCATTCTCCGCCCCATGGCTGACTAATTTTTTTTATTTATGCAGAG
GCCGAGGCCGCCTCGGCCTCTGAGCTATTCCAGAAGTAGTGAGGAGGCTTTTTTGGAGGCCTAGGGACGT
ACCCAATTCGCCCTATAGTGAGTCGTATTACGCGCGCTCACTGGCCGTCGTTTTACAACGTCGTGACTGG
GAAAACCCTGGCGTTACCCAACTTAATCGCCTTGCAGCACATCCCCCTTTCGCCAGCTGGCGTAATAGCG
AAGAGGCCCGCACCGATCGCCCTTCCCAACAGTTGCGCAGCCTGAATGGCGAATGGG
[124 nt withheld, positions 2858-2981]
C
[91 nt withheld, positions 2983-3073]
A
[49 nt withheld, positions 3075-3123]
CCTTTGACGTTGGAGTCCACGTTCTTT
[37 nt withheld, positions 3151-3187]
ACCCTATCTCGGTCTATTCTTTTGATTTATAAGGGATTTTGCCGATTTCGGCCTATTGGTTAAAAAATGA
GCTGATTTAACAAAAATTTAACGCGAATTTTAACAAAATATTAACGCTTACAATTTAGGTGGCACTTTTC
GGGGAAATGTGCGCGGAACCCCTATTTGTTTATTTTTCTAAATACATTCAAATATGTATCCGCTCATGAG
ACAATAACCCTGATAAATGCTTCAATAATATTGAAAAAGGAAGAGTATGAGTATTCAACATTTCCGTGTC
GCCCTTATTCCCTTTTTTGCGGCATTTTGCCTTCCTGTTTTTGCTCACCCAGAAACGCTGGTGAAAGTAA
AAGATGCTGAAGATCAGTTGGGTGCACGAGTGGGTTACATCGAACTGGATCTCAACAGCGGTAAGATCCT
TGAGAGTTTTCGCCCCGAAGAACGTTTTCCAATGATGAGCACTTTTAAAGTTCTGCTATGTGGCGCGGTA
TTATCCCGTATTGACGCCGGGCAAGAGCAACTCGGTCGCCGCATACACTATTCTCAGAATGACTTGGTTG
AGTACTCACCAGTCACAGAAAAGCATCTTACGGATGGCATGACAGTAAGAGAATTATGCAGTGCTGCCAT
AACCATGAGTGATAACACTGCGGCCAACTTACTTCTGACAACGATCGGAGGACCGAAGGAGCTAACCGCT
TTTTTGCACAACATGGGGGATCATGTAACTCGCCTTGATCGTTGGGAACCGGAGCTGAATGAAGCCATAC
CAAACGACGAGCGTGACACCACGATGCCTGTAGCAATGGCAACAACGTTGCGCAAACTATTAACTGGCGA
ACTACTTACTCTAGCTTCCCGGCAACAATTAATAGACTGGATGGAGGCGGATAAAGTTGCAGGACCACTT
CTGCGCTCGGCCCTTCCGGCTGGCTGGTTTATTGCTGATAAATCTGGAGCCGGTGAGCGTGGGTCTCGCG
GTATCATTGCAGCACTGGGGCCAGATGGTAAGCCCTCCCGTATCGTAGTTATCTACACGACGGGGAGTCA
GGCAACTATGGATGAACGAAATAGACAGATCGCTGAGATAGGTGCCTCACTGATTAAGCATTGGTAACTG
TCAGACCAAGTTTACTCATATATACTTTAGATTGATTTAAAACTTCATTTTTAATTTAAAAGGATCTAGG
TGAAGATCCTTTTTGATAATCTCATGACCAAAATCCCTTAACGTGAGTTTTCGTTCCACTGAGCGTCAGA
CCCCGTAGAAAAGATCAAAGGATCTTCTTGAGATCCTTTTTTTCTGCGCGTAATCTGCTGCTTGCAAACA
AAAAAACCACCGCTACCAGCGGTGGTTTGTTTGCCGGATCAAGAGCTACCAACTCTTTTTCCGAAGGTAA
CTGGCTTCAGCAGAGCGCAGATACCAAATACTGTTCTTCTAGTGTAGCCGTAGTTAGGCCACCACTTCAA
GAACTCTGTAGCACCGCCTACATACCTCGCTCTGCTAATCCTGTTACCAGTGGCTGCTGCCAGTGGCGAT
AAGTCGTGTCTTACCGGGTTGGACTCAAGACGATAGTTACCGGATAAGGCGCAGCGGTCGGGCTGAACGG
GGGGTTCGTGCACACAGCCCAGCTTGGAGCGAACGACCTACACCGAACTGAGATACCTACAGCGTGAGCT
ATGAGAAAGCGCCACGCTTCCCGAAGGGAGAAAGGCGGACAGGTATCCGGTAAGCGGCAGGGTCGGAACA
GGAGAGCGCACGAGGGAGCTTCCAGGGGGAAACGCCTGGTATCTTTATAGTCCTGTCGGGTTTCGCCACC
TCTGACTTGAGCGTCGATTTTTGTGATGCTCGTCAGGGGGGCGGAGCCTATGGAAAAACGCCAGCAACGC
GGCCTTTTTACGGTTCCTGGCCTTTTGCTGGCCTTTTGCTCACATGTTCTTTCCTGCGTTATCCCCTGAT
TCTGTGGATAACCGTATTACCGCCTTTGAGTGAGCTGATACCGCTCGCCGCAGCCGAACGACCGAGCGCA
GCGAGTCAGTGAGCGAGGAAGCGGAAGAGCGCCCAATACGCAAACCGCCTCTCCCCGCGCGTTGGCCGAT
TCATTAATGCAGCTGGCACGACAGGTTTCCCGACTGGAAAGCGGGCAGTGAGCGCAACGCAATTAATGTG
AGTTAGCTCACTCATTAGGCACCCCAGGCTTTACACTTTGGTAATGACTCCAACTTATTGATAGTGTTTT
ATGTTCAGATAATGCCCGATGACTTTGTCATGCAGCTCCACCGATTTTGAGAACGACAGCGACTTCCGTC
CCAGCCGTGCCAGGTGCTGCCTCAGATTCAGGTTATGCCGCTCAATTCGCTGCGTATATCGCTTGCTGAT
TACGTGCAGCTTTCCCTTCAGGCGGGATTCATACAGCGGCCAGCCATCCGTCATCCATATCACCACGTCA
AAGGGTGACAGCAGGCTCATAAGACGCCCCAGCGTCGCCATAGTGCGTTCACCGAATACGTGCGCAACAA
CCGTCTTCCGGAGACTGTCATACGCGTAAAACAGCCAGCGCTGGCGCGATTTAGCCCCGACATAGCCCCA
CTGTTCGTCCATTTCCGCGCAGACGATGACGTCACTGCCCGGCTGTATGCGCGAGGTTACCGACTGCGGC
CTGAGTTTTTTAAGTGACGTAAAATCGTGTTGAGGCCAACGCCCATAATGCGGGCTGTTGCCCGGCATCC
AACGCCATTCATGGCCATATCAATGATTTTCTGGTGCGTACCGGGTTGAGAAGCGGTGTAAGTGAACTGC
AGTTGCCATGTTTTACGGCAGTGAGAGCAGAGATAGCGCTGATGTCCGGCGGTGCTTTTGCCGTTACGCA
CCACCCCGTCAGTAGCTGAACAGGAGGGACAGCTGATAGAAACAGAAGCCACTGGAGCACCTCAAAAACA
CCATCATACACTAAATCAGTAAGTTGGCAGCATCACCTTACACTTTATGCTTCCGGCTCGTATGTTGTGT
GGAATTGTGAGCGGATAACAATTTCACACAGGAAACAGCTATGACCATGATTACGCCAAGCGCGCAATTA
ACCCTCACTAAAGGGAACAAAAGCTGGAGCTGCAAGCTTAATGTAGTCTTATGCAATACTCTTGTAGTCT
TGCAACATGGTAACGATGAGTTAGCAACATGCCTTACAAGGAGAGAAAAAGCACCGTGCATGCCGATTGG
TGGAAGTAAGGTGGTACGATCGTGCCTTATTAGGAAGGCAACAGACGGGTCTGACATGGATTGGACGAAC
CACTGAATTGCCGCATTGCAGAGATATTGTATTTAAGTGCCTAGCTCGATACATAAACGGGTCTCTCTGG
TTAGACCAGATCTGAGCCTGGGAGCTCTCTGGCTAACTAGGGAACCCACTGCTTAAGCCTCAATAAAGCT
TGCCTTGAGTGCTTCAAGTAGTGTGTGCCCGTCTGTTGTGTGACTCTGGTAACTAGAGATCCCTCAGACC
CTTTTAGTCAGTGTGGAAAATCTCTAGCAGTGGCGCCCGAACAGGGACTTGAAAGCGAAAGGGAAACCAG
AGGAGCTCTCTCGACGCAGGACTCGGCTTGCTGAAGCGCGCACGGCAAGAGGCGAGGGGCGGCGACTGGT
GAGTACGCCAAAAATTTTGACTAGCGGAGGCTAGAAGGAGAGAGATGGGTGCGAGAGCGTCAGTATTAAG
CGGGGGAGAATTAGATCGCGATGGGAAAAAATTCGGTTAAGGCCAGGGGGAAAGAAAAAATATAAATTAA
AACATATAGTATGGGCAAGCAGGGAGCTAGAACGATTCGCAGTTAATCCTGGCCTGTTAGAAACATCAGA
AGGCTGTAGACAAATACTGGGACAGCTACAACCATCCCTTCAGACAGGATCAGAAGAACTTAGATCATTA
TATAATACAGTAGCAACCCTCTATTGTGTGCATCAAAGGATAGAGATAAAAGACACCAAGGAAGCTTTAG
ACAAGATAGAGGAAGAGCAAAACAAAAGTAAGACCACCGCACAGCAAGCGGCCGCTGATCTTCAGACCTG
GAGGAGGAGATATGAGGGACAATTGGAGAAGTGAATTATATAAATATAAAGTAGTAAAAATTGAACCATT
AGGAGTAGCACCCACCAAGGCAAAGAGAAGAGTGGTGCAGAGAGAAAAAAGAGCAGTGGGAATAGGAGCT
TTGTTCCTTGGGTTCTTGGGAGCAGCAGGAAGCACTATGGGCGCAGCGTCAATGACGCTGACGGTACAGG
CCAGACAATTATTGTCTGGTATAGTGCAGCAGCAGAACAATTTGCTGAGGGCTATTGAGGCGCAACAGCA
TCTGTTGCAACTCACAGTCTGGGGCATCAAGCAGCTCCAGGCAAGAATCCTGGCTGTGGAAAGATACCTA
AAGGATCAACAGCTCCTGGGGATTTGGGGTTGCTCTGGAAAACTCATTTGCACCACTGCTGTGCCTTGGA
ATGCTAGTTGGAGTAATAAATCTCTGGAACAGATTTGGAATCACACGACCTGGATGGAGTGGGACAGAGA
AATTAACAATTACACAAGCTTAATACACTCCTTAATTGAAGAATCGCAAAACCAGCAAGAAAAGAATGAA
CAAGAATTATTGGAATTAGATAAATGGGCAAGTTTGTGGAATTGGTTTA
Features (pLannotate 1.2.2; 26 found; start..end, strand, type, name):
    135..235     +  CDS            Rev (fragment): human immunodeficiency virus 1 (HIV-1) Rev protein; rev; enhances nuclear export of unspliced and incompletely spliced viral mRNAs
    285..525     +  promoter       U6 promoter: RNA polymerase III promoter for human U6 snRNA
    625..742     +  misc_feature   cPPT/CTS: central polypurine tract and central termination sequence of HIV-1
    791..1301    +  promoter       hPGK promoter: human phosphoglycerate kinase 1 promoter
   1323..1922    +  CDS            PuroR: puromycin N-acetyltransferase; pac from Streptomyces alboniger; confers resistance to puromycin
   1965..2048    +  CDS            nef (fragment): NEF_HV1Z2 - Experimental evidence at protein level: Swiss-Prot protein existence level 1. Extracellular Nef protein targets CD4(+) T-lymphocytes for apoptosis by interacting with CXCR4 surface receptors. From Human immunodeficiency virus type 1 group M subtype D (isolate Z2/CDC-Z34) (HIV-1).
   2050..2283    +  LTR            3' LTR (ΔU3): self-inactivating 3' long terminal repeat (LTR) from HIV-1
   2355..2476    +  polyA_signal   SV40 poly(A) signal: SV40 polyadenylation signal
   2516..2651    +  rep_origin     SV40 ori: SV40 origin of replication
   2672..2690    -  promoter       T7 promoter: promoter for bacteriophage T7 RNA polymerase
   2698..2853    +  CDS            lacZα (fragment): LacZα fragment of β-galactosidase; lacZ fragment
   2858..3286    +  rep_origin     f1 ori (sequence partly withheld): f1 bacteriophage origin of replication; arrow indicates direction of (+) strand synthesis
   3339..3443    +  promoter       AmpR promoter: bla
   3444..4304    +  CDS            AmpR: β-lactamase; bla; confers resistance to ampicillin, carbenicillin, and related antibiotics
   4475..5063    +  rep_origin     ori: high-copy-number ColE1/pMB1/pBR322/pUC origin of replication
   5246..5338    +  CDS            lacI (fragment): lac repressor; lacI; The lac repressor binds to the lac operator to inhibit transcription in E. coli. This inhibition can be relieved by adding lactose or isopropyl-β-D-thiogalactopyranoside (IPTG).
   5351..5372    +  protein_bind   CAP binding site: CAP binding activates transcription in the presence of cAMP. E. coli catabolite activator protein
   5397..6164    -  mobile_element IS1: prokaryotic transposable element IS1
   6165..6194    +  promoter       lac promoter: promoter for the E. coli lac operon
   6202..6218    +  protein_bind   lac operator: The lac repressor binds to the lac operator to inhibit transcription in E. coli. This inhibition can be relieved by adding lactose or isopropyl-β-D-thiogalactopyranoside (IPTG). lac repressor encoded by lacI
   6263..6281    +  promoter       T3 promoter: promoter for bacteriophage T3 RNA polymerase
   6309..6535    +  promoter       RSV promoter: Rous sarcoma virus enhancer/promoter
   6536..6716    +  LTR            5' LTR (truncated): truncated 5' long terminal repeat (LTR) from HIV-1
   6763..6888    +  misc_feature   HIV-1 Ψ: packaging signal of human immunodeficiency virus type 1
   6872..7235    +  CDS            HIV-1 gag (fragment): gag protein from human immunodeficiency virus 1; gag
   7381..7614    +  misc_feature   RRE: The Rev response element (RRE) of HIV-1 allows for Rev-dependent mRNA export from the nucleus to the cytoplasm.
