[The description below was written by a language model from this plasmid's Addgene catalogue record and pLannotate feature annotations shown in this document.]
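Description:
pLKO.1-puro-U6-LbCas12a-TLR-MCV1-gRNA is a third-generation-style, self-inactivating lentiviral transfer plasmid built on the pLKO.1-puro-U6 backbone for expressing a Cas12a guide RNA in mammalian cells. In bacteria it is maintained by a high-copy ColE1/pUC origin with ampicillin resistance (bla), and it also carries an f1 origin and remnants of a lac cloning region. The viral portion begins with an RSV promoter fused to a truncated HIV-1 5' LTR, followed by the Ψ packaging signal, a gag fragment, the RRE for Rev-dependent nuclear export and a cPPT/CTS, and it ends with a ΔU3 3' LTR. An SV40 poly(A) signal and SV40 origin lie downstream of that LTR. These elements allow the genome to be packaged when helper functions are supplied in trans, and the integrated provirus lacks LTR promoter activity.

The payload is a short synthetic insert of about 100 bp, added by Gibson cloning and transcribed from the human U6 RNA polymerase III promoter. It encodes an LbCas12a crRNA directed against the TLR2.0 (traffic light reporter) locus. The feature table does not annotate the guide itself, which presumably sits in the gap between the U6 promoter and the cPPT. One backbone-modification field refers to an FnCas12a guide, which conflicts with the name and purpose fields. A separate hPGK promoter drives puromycin N-acetyltransferase for selecting transduced or transfected cells. No nuclease is encoded, so Cas12a must be provided separately.

The associated work concerns homology-directed repair with circular single-stranded DNA donors, which fits use of this guide in reporter-based editing assays. The sequenced record is 7,856 nt, against a listed size of about 7,000 bp. Part of the difference is a 768 bp IS1 bacterial transposable element inserted in the lac promoter region, which the depositor states does not affect plasmid function.
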