Addgene plasmid #117410: pLKO.1-puro-U6-LbCas12a-TLR-MCV1-gRNA
Purpose: LbCas12a-gRNA targeting TLR2.0
Depositing lab: Erik Sontheimer. Depositing organization: University of Massachusetts, Worcester. Publication: Efficient Homology-Directed Repair with Circular Single-Stranded DNA Donors. Iyer S, Mir A, Vega-Badillo J, Roscoe BP, Ibraheim R, Zhu LJ, Lee J, Liu P, Luk K, Mintzer E, Guo D, Soares de Brito J, Emerson CP Jr, Zamore PD, Sontheimer EJ, Wolfe SA. CRISPR J. 2022 Oct;5(5):685-701. doi: 10.1089/crispr.2022.0058. Epub 2022 Sep 7. PubMed 36070530.
Backbone
  Vector backbone: pLKO.1-puro-U6
  Backbone manufacturer: Addgene#50920
  Total vector size (bp): 7000
  Modifications to backbone: Added the gRNA sequence of FnCas12a targeting TLR2.0
  Vector type: Mammalian Expression, Lentiviral
  Selectable markers: Puromycin
Growth in bacteria
  Bacterial resistance: Ampicillin, 100 μg/mL
  Growth temperature: 37°C
  Growth strain: NEB Stable
  Copy number: High Copy
Gene/Insert
  Gene/Insert name: LbCas12a gRNA targeting TLR 2.0
  Species: Synthetic
  Insert size (bp): 100
  Promoter: U6
  Cloning method: Gibson Cloning
  Sequencing primers: 5′ CGTGACGTAGAAAGTAATAATTTC; 3′ CCTCGAGCCGCGGCCAAAG
Resource information
  A portion of this plasmid was derived from a plasmid made by: Derived from Addgene # 50920
Terms and licenses: Academic/Nonprofit Terms; Industry Terms: Not Available to Industry
Depositor comments: Plasmid contains an IS1 prokaryotic transposable element that does not affect plasmid function. Please visit https://www.biorxiv.org/content/10.1101/864199v1 for bioRxiv preprint.
How to cite: pLKO.1-puro-U6-LbCas12a-TLR-MCV1-gRNA was a gift from Erik Sontheimer (Addgene plasmid # 117410 ; http://n2t.net/addgene:117410 ; RRID:Addgene_117410)
